Addgene plasmid #188092: pCAG-MBP-ATG9 (692-839)
Purpose: To make monomeric ATG9 C-terminal tail for expression in mammalian cells
Depositing lab: James Hurley. Depositing organization: University of California, Berkeley. Publication: Structural basis for ATG9A recruitment to the ULK1 complex in mitophagy initiation. Ren X, Nguyen TN, Lam WK, Buffalo CZ, Lazarou M, Yokom AL, Hurley JH. Sci Adv. 2023 Feb 15;9(7):eadg2997. doi: 10.1126/sciadv.adg2997. Epub 2023 Feb 15. PubMed 36791199.
Backbone
  Vector backbone: pCAG
  Vector type: Mammalian Expression
Growth in bacteria
  Bacterial resistance: Ampicillin, 100 μg/mL
  Growth temperature: 37°C
  Growth strain: DH5alpha
  Copy number: High Copy
Gene/Insert
  Gene/Insert name: ATG9 (alt name: MBP-TEVsite-ATG9 (692-839)-stop)
  Species: H. sapiens (human)
  Mutation: ATG9 (692-839)
  Entrez Gene: ATG9A (a.k.a. APG9L1, MGD3208, mATG9)
  Promoter: CMV
  Tag / fusion protein: MBP tag (N terminal on insert)
  Cloning method: Restriction Enzyme; 3′ cloning site XhoI (unknown if destroyed)
  Sequencing primers: 5′ ccgctttctggtatgccgtgcg; 3′ gagccagggcattggccacac
Terms and licenses: Academic/Nonprofit Terms; Industry Terms: Not Available to Industry
How to cite: pCAG-MBP-ATG9 (692-839) was a gift from James Hurley (Addgene plasmid # 188092 ; http://n2t.net/addgene:188092 ; RRID:Addgene_188092)
