[The description below was written by a language model from this plasmid's Addgene catalogue record and pLannotate feature annotations shown in this document.]
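Description:
pCAG-MBP-ATG9 (692-839) is a 6.5 kb mammalian expression plasmid built on the pCAG backbone and designed to produce the soluble C-terminal tail of human ATG9A as a monomeric fusion protein. It is maintained in E. coli through a high-copy ColE1/pUC-type origin and selected with ampicillin via the β-lactamase gene and its native promoter. The backbone also retains an SV40 origin of replication, which can support episomal amplification in cells expressing SV40 large T antigen. Remnants of lac regulatory sequence and an SV40 poly(A) signal are also present. No mammalian selection marker is annotated, which is consistent with transient transfection use.

The catalogue entry lists the promoter as CMV. The feature table, however, shows the full composite CAG arrangement: the CMV immediate-early enhancer, the chicken β-actin promoter and a chimeric β-actin/β-globin intron, which together give strong constitutive transcription in many mammalian cell types. Downstream lies a single open reading frame that begins with E. coli maltose binding protein lacking its signal sequence, so the fusion stays cytosolic. A TEV protease recognition site follows, and then residues 692–839 of ATG9A, ending at a stop codon. The transcript is terminated by the rabbit β-globin polyadenylation signal; the short HBB fragments flagged on either side of the insert are probably β-globin sequence belonging to the pCAG cassette rather than separate coding elements.

The MBP tag aids solubility and allows amylose affinity purification, and TEV cleavage can release the ATG9A tail. The associated study concerns the structural basis of ATG9A recruitment to the ULK1 complex during mitophagy initiation, so the purified tail fits use in binding and structural experiments.
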