Features (pLannotate 1.2.2; 20 found; start..end, strand, type, name):
      4..383     +  enhancer       CMV enhancer: human cytomegalovirus immediate early enhancer
    385..660     +  promoter       chicken β-actin promoter: No description available
    661..1677    +  intron         chimeric intron: chimera between introns from chicken β-actin and rabbit β-globin
   1675..1731    +  CDS            HBB (fragment): HBB_LEPEU - Experimental evidence at protein level: Swiss-Prot protein existence level 1. Involved in oxygen transport from the lung to the various peripheral tissues. From Lepus europaeus (European hare).
   1763..2857    +  CDS            MBP: maltose binding protein from E. coli; malE (mutated); This version of the gene does not encode a signal sequence, so MBP will remain in the cytosol.
   2921..2941    +  CDS            TEV site: tobacco etch virus (TEV) protease recognition and cleavage site
   2960..3403    +  CDS            ATG9A (fragment): ATG9A_HUMAN - Also known as APG9L1. Experimental evidence at protein level: Swiss-Prot protein existence level 1. Involved in autophagy and cytoplasm to vacuole transport (Cvt) vesicle formation. Plays a key role in the organization of the preautophagosomal structure/phagophore assembly site (PAS), the nucleating site for formation of the sequestering vesicle. Cycles between a juxta-nuclear trans-Golgi network compartment and late endosomes. Nutrient starvation induces accumulation on autophagosomes. Starvation-dependent trafficking requires ULK1, ATG13 and SUPT20H. From Homo sapiens (Human).
   3444..3521    +  CDS            HBB (fragment): HBB_PONPY - Experimental evidence at transcript level: Swiss-Prot protein existence level 2. Involved in oxygen transport from the lung to the various peripheral tissues. From Pongo pygmaeus (Bornean orangutan).
   3592..3647    +  polyA_signal   β-globin poly(A) signal: rabbit β-globin polyadenylation signal (Gil and Proudfoot, 1987)
   4032..4048    -  protein_bind   lac operator: The lac repressor binds to the lac operator to inhibit transcription in E. coli. This inhibition can be relieved by adding lactose or isopropyl-β-D-thiogalactopyranoside (IPTG). lac repressor encoded by lacI
   4056..4086    -  promoter       lac promoter: promoter for the E. coli lac operon
   4101..4122    -  protein_bind   CAP binding site: CAP binding activates transcription in the presence of cAMP. E. coli catabolite activator protein
   4135..4174    -  CDS            lacI (fragment): lac repressor; lacI; The lac repressor binds to the lac operator to inhibit transcription in E. coli. This inhibition can be relieved by adding lactose or isopropyl-β-D-thiogalactopyranoside (IPTG).
   4181..4203    +  promoter       SV40 promoter (fragment): SV40 enhancer and early promoter
   4227..4362    +  rep_origin     SV40 ori: SV40 origin of replication
   4382..4516    +  polyA_signal   SV40 poly(A) signal: SV40 polyadenylation signal
   4518..4572    -  CDS            lacI (fragment): lac repressor; lacI; The lac repressor binds to the lac operator to inhibit transcription in E. coli. This inhibition can be relieved by adding lactose or isopropyl-β-D-thiogalactopyranoside (IPTG).
   4755..5343    -  rep_origin     ori: high-copy-number ColE1/pMB1/pBR322/pUC origin of replication
   5514..6374    -  CDS            AmpR: β-lactamase; bla; confers resistance to ampicillin, carbenicillin, and related antibiotics
   6375..6479    -  promoter       AmpR promoter: bla
>Addgene plasmid #188092 | pCAG-MBP-ATG9 (692-839) | addgene full sequence | sequence record 369805 | Addgene NGS Result
GTCGACATTGATTATTGACTAGTTATTAATAGTAATCAATTACGGGGTCATTAGTTCATAGCCCATATAT
GGAGTTCCGCGTTACATAACTTACGGTAAATGGCCCGCCTGGCTGACCGCCCAACGACCCCCGCCCATTG
ACGTCAATAATGACGTATGTTCCCATAGTAACGCCAATAGGGACTTTCCATTGACGTCAATGGGTGGAGT
ATTTACGGTAAACTGCCCACTTGGCAGTACATCAAGTGTATCATATGCCAAGTACGCCCCCTATTGACGT
CAATGACGGTAAATGGCCCGCCTGGCATTATGCCCAGTACATGACCTTATGGGACTTTCCTACTTGGCAG
TACATCTACGTATTAGTCATCGCTATTACCATGGTCGAGGTGAGCCCCACGTTCTGCTTCACTCTCCCCA
TCTCCCCCCCCTCCCCACCCCCAATTTTGTATTTATTTATTTTTTAATTATTTTGTGCAGCGATGGGGGC
GGGGGGGGGGGGGGGGCGCGCCRGGGGGGGSGGGGSGGGGSGRGGGGSGGGGSGGGGSGAGGCGGAGAGG
TGCGGCGGCAGCCAATCAGAGCGGCGCGCTCCGAAAGTTTCCTTTTATGGCGAGGCGGCGGCGGCGGCGG
CCCTATAAAAAGCGAAGCGCGCGGCGGGCGGGAGTCGCTGCGCGCTGCCTTCGCCCCGTGCCCCGCTCCG
CCGCCGCCTCGCGCCGCCCGCCCCGGCTCTGACTGACCGCGTTACTCCCACAGGTGAGCGGGCGGGACGG
CCCTTCTCCTCCGGGCTGTAATTAGCGCTTGGTTTAATGACGGCTTGTTTCTTTTCTGTGGCTGCGTGAA
AGCCTTGAGGGGCTCCGGGAGGGCCCTTTGTGCGGGGGGAGCGGCTCGGGGGGTGCGTGCGTGTGTGTGT
GCGTGGGGAGCGCCGCGTGCGGCTCCGCGCTGCCCGGCGGCTGTGAGCGCTGCGGGCGCGGCGCGGGGCT
TTGTGCGCTCCGCAGTGTGCGCGAGGGGAGCGCGGCCGGGGGCGGTGCCCCGCGGTGCGGGGGGGGCTGC
GAGGGGAACAAAGGCTGCGTGCGGGGTGTGTGCGTGGGGGGGTGAGCAGGGGGTGTGGGCGCGTCGGTCG
GGCTGCAACCCCCCCTGCACCCCCCTCCCCGAGTTGCTGAGCACGGCCCGGCTTCGGGTGCGGGGCTCCG
TACGGGGCGTGGCGCGGGGCTCGCCGTGCCGGGCGGGGGGTGGCGGCAGGTGGGGGTGCCGGGCGGGGCG
GGGCCGCCTCGGGCCGGGGRGGGCTCGGGGGAGGGGCGCGGCGGCCCCCGGAGCGCCGGCGGCTGTCGAG
GCGCGGCGAGCCGCAGCCATTGCCTTTTATGGTAATCGTGCGAGAGGGCGCAGGGACTTCCTTTGTCCCA
AATCTGTGCGGAGCCGAAATCTGGGAGGCGCCGCCGCACCCCCTCTAGCGGGCGCGGGGCGAAGCGGTGC
GGCGCCGGCAGGAAGGAAATGGGCGGGGAGGGCCTTCGTGCGTCGCCGCGCCGCCGTCCCCTTCTCCCTC
TCCAGCCTCGGGGCTGTCCGCGGGGGGACGGCTGCCTTCGGGGGGGACGGGGCAGGGCGGGGTTCGGCTT
CTGGCGTGTGACCGGCGGCTCTAGAGCCTCTGCTAACCATGTTCATGCCTTCTTCTTTTTCCTACAGCTC
CTGGGCAACGTGCTGGTTATTGTGCTGTCTCATCATTTTGGCAAAGAATTCCTCGATCGACGGTATCGAT
GCCACCATGGGGATCGAAGAAGGTAAACTGGTAATCTGGATTAACGGCGATAAAGGCTATAACGGTCTCG
CTGAAGTCGGTAAGAAATTCGAGAAAGATACCGGAATTAAAGTCACCGTTGAGCATCCGGATAAACTGGA
AGAGAAATTCCCACAGGTTGCGGCAACTGGCGATGGCCCTGACATTATCTTCTGGGCACACGACCGCTTT
GGTGGCTACGCTCAATCTGGCCTGTTGGCTGAAATCACCCCGGACAAAGCGTTCCAGGACAAGCTGTATC
CGTTTACCTGGGATGCCGTACGTTACAACGGCAAGCTGATTGCTTACCCGATCGCTGTTGAAGCGTTATC
GCTGATTTATAACAAAGATCTGCTGCCGAACCCGCCAAAAACCTGGGAAGAGATCCCGGCGCTGGATAAA
GAACTGAAAGCGAAAGGTAAGAGCGCGCTGATGTTCAACCTGCAAGAACCGTACTTCACCTGGCCGCTGA
TTGCTGCTGACGGGGGTTATGCGTTCAAGTATGAAAACGGCAAGTACGACATTAAAGACGTGGGCGTGGA
TAACGCTGGCGCGAAAGCGGGTCTGACCTTCCTGGTTGACCTGATTAAAAACAAACACATGAATGCAGAC
ACCGATTACTCCATCGCAGAAGCTGCCTTTAATAAAGGCGAAACAGCGATGACCATCAACGGCCCGTGGG
CATGGTCCAACATCGACACCAGCAAAGTGAATTATGGTGTAACGGTACTGCCGACCTTCAAGGGTCAACC
ATCCAAACCGTTCGTTGGCGTGCTGAGCGCAGGTATTAACGCCGCCAGTCCGAACAAAGAGCTGGCAAAA
GAGTTCCTCGAAAACTATCTGCTGACTGATGAAGGTCTGGAAGCGGTTAATAAAGACAAACCGCTGGGTG
CCGTAGCGCTGAAGTCTTACGAGGAAGAGTTGGCGAAAGATCCACGTATTGCCGCCACTATGGAAAACGC
CCAGAAAGGTGAAATCATGCCGAACATCCCGCAGATGTCCGCTTTCTGGTATGCCGTGCGTACTGCGGTG
ATCAACGCCGCCAGCGGTCGTCAGACTGTCGATGAAGCCCTGAAAGACGCGCAGACTAATTCGAGCTCGA
ACAACAACAACAATAACAATAACAACAACCTCGGGGATATCCCAACGACCGAAAACCTGTATTTTCAGGG
CGCCATGGGATCCGGTACCCAGCTGCAATCCCTGGTCCTGTCCGAGTACGCCAGCACCGAAATGTCTCTG
CACGCTCTGTACATGCACCAGCTGCACAAGCAGCAGGCCCAGGCTGAACCAGAGAGGCACGTGTGGCACC
GCCGTGAATCTGACGAGTCAGGAGAATCTGCTCCTGACGAGGGCGGAGAAGGTGCCCGCGCTCCACAGTC
CATCCCTCGTTCCGCTAGCTACCCATGCGCTGCTCCCAGACCAGGCGCCCCCGAAACCACTGCTCTGCAC
GGTGGCTTCCAGAGGAGATACGGAGGTATCACCGACCCCGGAACTGTGCCCAGGGTCCCAAGCCACTTCT
CCCGCCTGCCACTGGGCGGATGGGCTGAAGACGGACAGTCTGCTTCACGTCACCCTGAACCCGTCCCTGA
AGAAGGTAGCGAAGATGAGTTGCCGCCACAAGTCCATAAAGTGTGAGGTACCCCCGGGTGATATCTTAAT
TAATTAACTCGAGGAATTCACTCCTCAGGTGCAGGCTGCCTATCAGAAGGTGGTGGCTGGTGTGGCCAAT
GCCCTGGCTCACAAATACCACTGAGATCTTTTTCCCTCTGCCAAAAATTATGGGGACATCATGAAGCCCC
TTGAGCATCTGACTTCTGGCTAATAAAGGAAATTTATTTTCATTGCAATAGTGTGTTGGAATTTTTTGTG
TCTCTCACTCGGAAGGACATATGGGAGGGCAAATCATTTAAAACATCAGAATGAGTATTTGGTTTAGAGT
TTGGCAACATATGCCCATATGCTGGCTGCCATGAACAAAGGTTGGCTATAAAGAGGTCATCAGTATATGA
AACAGCCCCCTGCTGTCCATTCCTTATTCCATAGAAAAGCCTTGACTTGAGGTTAGATTTTTTTTATATT
TTGTTTTGTGTTATTTTTTTCTTTAACATCCCTAAAATTTTCCTTACATGTTTTACTAGCCAGATTTTTC
CTCCTCTCCTGACTACTCCCAGTCATAGCTGTCCCTCTTCTCTTATGGAGATCCCTCGACCTGCAGCCCA
AGCTTGGCGTAATCATGGTCATAGCTGTTTCCTGTGTGAAATTGTTATCCGCTCACAATTCCACACAACA
TACGAGCCGGAAGCATAAAGTGTAAAGCCTGGGGTGCCTAATGAGTGAGCTAACTCACATTAATTGCGTT
GCGCTCACTGCCCGCTTTCCAGTCGGGAAACCTGTCGTGCCAGCGGATCCGCATCTCAATTAGTCAGCAA
CCATAGTCCCGCCCCTAACTCCGCCCATCCCGCCCCTAACTCCGCCCAGTTCCGCCCATTCTCCGCCCCA
TGGCTGACTAATTTTTTTTATTTATGCAGAGGCCGAGGCCGCCTCGGCCTCTGAGCTATTCCAGAAGTAG
TGAGGAGGCTTTTTTGGAGGCCTAGGCTTTTGCAAAAAGCTAACTTGTTTATTGCAGCTTATAATGGTTA
CAAATAAAGCAATAGCATCACAAATTTCACAAATAAAGCATTTTTTTCACTGCATTCTAGTTGTGGTTTG
TCCAAACTCATCAATGTATCTTATCATGTCTGGATCCGCTGCATTAATGAATCGGCCAACGCGCGGGGAG
AGGCGGTTTGCGTATTGGGCGCTCTTCCGCTTCCTCGCTCACTGACTCGCTGCGCTCGGTCGTTCGGCTG
CGGCGAGCGGTATCAGCTCACTCAAAGGCGGTAATACGGTTATCCACAGAATCAGGGGATAACGCAGGAA
AGAACATGTGAGCAAAAGGCCAGCAAAAGGCCAGGAACCGTAAAAAGGCCGCGTTGCTGGCGTTTTTCCA
TAGGCTCCGCCCCCCTGACGAGCATCACAAAAATCGACGCTCAAGTCAGAGGTGGCGAAACCCGACAGGA
CTATAAAGATACCAGGCGTTTCCCCCTGGAAGCTCCCTCGTGCGCTCTCCTGTTCCGACCCTGCCGCTTA
CCGGATACCTGTCCGCCTTTCTCCCTTCGGGAAGCGTGGCGCTTTCTCATAGCTCACGCTGTAGGTATCT
CAGTTCGGTGTAGGTCGTTCGCTCCAAGCTGGGCTGTGTGCACGAACCCCCCGTTCAGCCCGACCGCTGC
GCCTTATCCGGTAACTATCGTCTTGAGTCCAACCCGGTAAGACACGACTTATCGCCACTGGCAGCAGCCA
CTGGTAACAGGATTAGCAGAGCGAGGTATGTAGGCGGTGCTACAGAGTTCTTGAAGTGGTGGCCTAACTA
CGGCTACACTAGAAGAACAGTATTTGGTATCTGCGCTCTGCTGAAGCCAGTTACCTTCGGAAAAAGAGTT
GGTAGCTCTTGATCCGGCAAACAAACCACCGCTGGTAGCGGTGGTTTTTTTGTTTGCAAGCAGCAGATTA
CGCGCAGAAAAAAAGGATCTCAAGAAGATCCTTTGATCTTTTCTACGGGGTCTGACGCTCAGTGGAACGA
AAACTCACGTTAAGGGATTTTGGTCATGAGATTATCAAAAAGGATCTTCACCTAGATCCTTTTAAATTAA
AAATGAAGTTTTAAATCAATCTAAAGTATATATGAGTAAACTTGGTCTGACAGTTACCAATGCTTAATCA
GTGAGGCACCTATCTCAGCGATCTGTCTATTTCGTTCATCCATAGTTGCCTGACTCCCCGTCGTGTAGAT
AACTACGATACGGGAGGGCTTACCATCTGGCCCCAGTGCTGCAATGATACCGCGAGACCCACGCTCACCG
GCTCCAGATTTATCAGCAATAAACCAGCCAGCCGGAAGGGCCGAGCGCAGAAGTGGTCCTGCAACTTTAT
CCGCCTCCATCCAGTCTATTAATTGTTGCCGGGAAGCTAGAGTAAGTAGTTCGCCAGTTAATAGTTTGCG
CAACGTTGTTGCCATTGCTACAGGCATCGTGGTGTCACGCTCGTCGTTTGGTATGGCTTCATTCAGCTCC
GGTTCCCAACGATCAAGGCGAGTTACATGATCCCCCATGTTGTGCAAAAAAGCGGTTAGCTCCTTCGGTC
CTCCGATCGTTGTCAGAAGTAAGTTGGCCGCAGTGTTATCACTCATGGTTATGGCAGCACTGCATAATTC
TCTTACTGTCATGCCATCCGTAAGATGCTTTTCTGTGACTGGTGAGTACTCAACCAAGTCATTCTGAGAA
TAGTGTATGCGGCGACCGAGTTGCTCTTGCCCGGCGTCAATACGGGATAATACCGCGCCACATAGCAGAA
CTTTAAAAGTGCTCATCATTGGAAAACGTTCTTCGGGGCGAAAACTCTCAAGGATCTTACCGCTGTTGAG
ATCCAGTTCGATGTAACCCACTCGTGCACCCAACTGATCTTCAGCATCTTTTACTTTCACCAGCGTTTCT
GGGTGAGCAAAAACAGGAAGGCAAAATGCCGCAAAAAAGGGAATAAGGGCGACACGGAAATGTTGAATAC
TCATACTCTTCCTTTTTCAATATTATTGAAGCATTTATCAGGGTTATTGTCTCATGAGCGGATACATATT
TGAATGTATTTAGAAAAATAAACAAATAGGGGTTCCGCGCACATTTCCCCGAAAAGTGCCACCTGG
