>Addgene plasmid #188092 | pCAG-MBP-ATG9 (692-839) | depositor partial sequence | sequence record 364954 | ATG9 (692-839) (kpnI/xhoI)
CAGCTGCAATCCCTGGTCCTGTCCGAGTACGCCAGCACCGAAATGTCTCTGCACGCTCTGTACATGCACC
AGCTGCACAAGCAGCAGGCCCAGGCTGAACCAGAGAGGCACGTGTGGCACCGCCGTGAATCTGACGAGTC
AGGAGAATCTGCTCCTGACGAGGGCGGAGAAGGTGCCCGCGCTCCACAGTCCATCCCTCGTTCCGCTAGC
TACCCATGCGCTGCTCCCAGACCAGGCGCCCCCGAAACCACTGCTCTGCACGGTGGCTTCCAGAGGAGAT
ACGGAGGTATCACCGACCCCGGAACTGTGCCCAGGGTCCCAAGCCACTTCTCCCGCCTGCCACTGGGCGG
ATGGGCTGAAGACGGACAGTCTGCTTCACGTCACCCTGAACCCGTCCCTGAAGAAGGTAGCGAAGATGAG
TTGCCGCCACAAGTCCATAAAGTGTGA
